Addgene plasmid #110598: pBTK402
Purpose: BTK Type 8 Bacterial origin (broad-host-range) for golden gate assembly
Depositing lab: Jeffrey Barrick. Depositing organization: University of Texas at Austin. Publication: Genetic Engineering of Bee Gut Microbiome Bacteria with a Toolkit for Modular Assembly of Broad-Host-Range Plasmids. Leonard SP, Perutka J, Powell JE, Geng P, Richhart DD, Byrom M, Kar S, Davies BW, Ellington AD, Moran NA, Barrick JE. ACS Synth Biol. 2018 May 18;7(5):1279-1290. doi: 10.1021/acssynbio.7b00399. Epub 2018 Apr 13. PubMed 29608282.
Backbone
  Vector backbone: RSF1010
  Vector type: Synthetic Biology
Growth in bacteria
  Bacterial resistance: Kanamycin, 50 μg/mL
  Growth temperature: 37°C
  Growth strain: DH5alpha
  Copy number: Low Copy
Gene/Insert
  Gene/Insert name: mRFP dropout (RSF1010 origin)
  Species: Synthetic
  Cloning method: Gibson Cloning
Terms and licenses: Academic/Nonprofit Terms; Industry Terms: Not Available to Industry
How to cite: pBTK402 was a gift from Jeffrey Barrick (Addgene plasmid # 110598 ; http://n2t.net/addgene:110598 ; RRID:Addgene_110598)
