[The description below was written by a language model from this plasmid's Addgene catalogue record and pLannotate feature annotations shown in this document.]
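Description:
pBTK402 is a Type 8 part plasmid from the Bee Microbiome Toolkit (BTK), a synthetic-biology system for Golden Gate assembly of broad-host-range plasmids. It serves as the bacterial origin and backbone component. The vector is built on RSF1010, and both the depositor sequence and the repository's sequencing result (each 7,608 nt, the same circle annotated from different starting points) show the full RSF1010 replication module. This comprises oriV together with the repA, repB and repC genes whose products it requires, plus the R1162-like antisense RNA found in this plasmid family. Because the plasmid encodes its own replication proteins, it can be maintained in a wide range of bacteria. It is recorded as low copy, is propagated in E. coli, and is selected with kanamycin through an aph(3')-Ia KanR gene.

The backbone also retains the RSF1010 mobilization region: oriT, mobC, mobB and the mobA/repB relaxase-primase gene. These let the plasmid be transferred by conjugation when a helper conjugative system is supplied, which is useful for reaching hosts that are hard to transform.

The recorded insert is an mRFP dropout cassette, made up of a PLtetO-1 promoter fragment driving mRFP1, followed by the rrnB T1 and T7Te terminators. In dropout designs of this kind, the red reporter occupies the assembly site and is replaced when other toolkit parts are ligated in, so correct assemblies give non-red colonies while unmodified vector stays red. The Type IIS restriction sites used for assembly are not annotated in the feature tables. The associated work applied the toolkit to engineering bee gut microbiome bacteria.
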