Features (pLannotate 1.2.2; 12 found; start..end, strand, type, name):
      1..816     -  CDS            KanR: aminoglycoside phosphotransferase; aph(3')-Ia; confers resistance to kanamycin in bacteria or G418 (Geneticin®) in eukaryotes
    991..1842    -  CDS            RSF1010 RepC: replication protein C of the broad-host-range plasmid RSF1010 (Scholz et al., 1989); repC
   1829..2668    -  CDS            RSF1010 RepA: replication protein A of the broad-host-range plasmid RSF1010 (Scholz et al., 1989); repA
   2660..2734    -  ncRNA          Plasmid R1162: Accession: RF00043 - R1162-like plasmid antisense RNA
   3182..5308    -  CDS            mobA: MOBA2_ECOLX - Also known as repB. Experimental evidence at protein level: Swiss-Prot protein existence level 1. Part of the relaxosome complex that is responsible for plasmid transfer during conjugation. Locally unwinds DNA and catalyzes the cleavage of one of the DNA strands at oriT. The cleaved strand is then transferred through the dedicated type IV secretion apparatus. MobA remains covalently linked at the 5' end of the strand, and once in the recipient cell, it probably catalyzes the rejoining of the two ends of the strand, re-forming the circular plasmid DNA. The primase activity of MobA
   5389..5476    -  oriT           RSF1010 oriT: origin of transfer of the broad-host-range plasmid RSF1010 (Scholz et al., 1989)
   5507..5788    +  CDS            mobC: MOBC_ECOLX - Protein predicted: Swiss-Prot protein existence level 4. This protein is essential to promote the specific transfer of the plasmid in the presence of conjugative plasmids. From Escherichia coli.
   5818..6212    +  rep_origin     RSF1010 oriV: replication origin of the broad-host-range plasmid RSF1010; requires the RSF1010 RepA/B/C proteins for replication (Scholz et al., 1989)
   6664..6717    +  promoter       PLtetO-1 promoter (fragment): modified phage lambda PL promoter with tet operator sites (Lutz and Bujard, 1997)
   6743..7417    +  CDS            mRFP1: mRFP1 is a basic (constitutively fluorescent) red fluorescent protein published in 2002, derived from Discosoma sp.. It is reported to be a somewhat slowly-maturing monomer with low acid sensitivity.
   7438..7509    +  terminator     rrnB T1 terminator: transcription terminator T1 from the E. coli rrnB gene
   7525..7552    +  terminator     T7Te terminator: phage T7 early transcription terminator
>Addgene plasmid #110598 | pBTK402 | depositor full sequence | sequence record 208057 | pBTK402 sequence 7608 bps
TTAGAAAAACTCATCGAGCATCAAATGAAACTGCAATTTATTCATATCAGGATTATCAATACCATATTTT
TGAAAAAGCCGTTTCTGTAATGAAGGAGAAAACTCACCGAGGCAGTTCCATAGGATGGCAAGATCCTGGT
ATCGGTCTGCGATTCCGACTCGTCCAACATCAATACAACCTATTAATTTCCCCTCGTCAAAAATAAGGTT
ATCAAGTGAGAAATCACCATGAGTGACGACTGAATCCGGTGAGAATGGCAAAAGCTTATGCATTTCTTTC
CAGACTTGTTCAACAGGCCAGCCATTACGCTCGTCATCAAAATCACTCGCATCAACCAAACCGTTATTCA
TTCGTGATTGCGCCTGAGCGAGGCGAAATACGCGATCGCTGTTAAAAGGACAATTACAAACAGGAATCGA
ATGCAACCGGCGCAGGAACACTGCCAGCGCATCAACAATATTTTCACCTGAATCAGGATATTCTTCTAAT
ACCTGGAATGCTGTTTTCCCGGGGATCGCAGTGGTGAGTAACCATGCATCATCAGGAGTACGGATAAAAT
GCTTGATGGTCGGAAGAGGCATAAATTCCGTCAGCCAGTTTAGTCTGACCATCTCATCTGTAACATCATT
GGCAACGCTACCTTTGCCATGTTTCAGAAACAACTCTGGCGCATCGGGCTTCCCATACAATCGATAGATT
GTCGCACCTGATTGCCCGACATTATCGCGAGCCCATTTATACCCATATAAATCAGCATCCATGTTGGAAT
TTAATCGCGGCCTGGAGCAAGACGTTTCCCGTTGAATATGGCTCATAACACCCCTTGTATTACTGTTTAT
GTAAGCAGACAGTTTTATTGTTCATGATGATATATTTTTATCTTGTGCAATGTAACATCAGAGATTTTGA
GACACAACGTGGCTTTGTTGAATAAATCGAACTTTTGCTGAGTTGAAGGATCAGTCATGACCAAAATCCC
TTAACGTGAGTCAGCCTGCCGCCTTGGGCCGGGTGATGTCGTACTTGCCCGCCGCGAACTCGGTTACCGT
CCAGCCCAGCGCGACCAGCTCCGGCAACGCCTCGCGCACCCGCTTGCGGCGCTTGCGCATGGTCGAACCA
CTGGCCTCTGACGGCCAGACATAGCCGCACAAGGTATCTATGGAAGCCTTGCCGGTTTTGCCGGGGTCGA
TCCAGCCACACAGCCGCTGGTGCAGCAGGCGGGCGGTTTCGCTGTCCAGCGCCCGCACCTCGTCCATGCT
GATGCGCACATGCTGGCCGCCACCCATGACGGCCTGCGCGATCAAGGGGTTCAGGGCCACGTACAGGCGC
CCGTCCGCCTCGTCGCTGGCGTACTCCGACAGCAGCCGAAACCCCTGCCGCTTGCGGCCATTCTGGGCGA
TGATGGATACCTTCCAAAGGCGCTCGATGCAGTCCTGTATGTGCTTGAGCGCCCCACCACTATCGACCTC
TGCCCCGATTTCCTTTGCCAGCGCCCGATAGCTACCTTTGACCACATGGCATTCAGCGGTGACGGCCTCC
CACTTGGGTTCCAGGAACAGCCGGAGCTGCCGTCCGCCTTCGGTCTTGGGTTCCGGGCCAAGCACTAGGC
CATTAGGCCCAGCCATGGCCACCAGCCCTTGCAGGATGCGCAGATCATCAGCGCCCAGCGGCTCCGGGCC
GCTGAACTCGATCCGCTTGCCGTCGCCGTAGTCATACGTCACGTCCAGCTTGCTGCGCTTGCGCTCGCCC
CGCTTGAGGGCACGGAACAGGCCGGGGGCCAGACAGTGCGCCGGGTCGTGCCGGACGTGGCTGAGGCTGT
GCTTGTTCTTAGGCTTCACCACGGGGCACCCCCTTGCTCTTGCGCTGCCTCTCCAGCACGGCGGGCTTGA
GCACCCCGCCGTCATGCCGCCTGAACCACCGATCAGCGAACGGTGCGCCATAGTTGGCCTTGCTCACACC
GAAGCGGACGAAGAACCGGCGCTGGTCGTCGTCCACACCCCATTCCTCGGCCTCGGCGCTGGTCATGCTC
GACAGGTAGGACTGCCAGCGGATGTTATCGACCAGTACCGAGCTGCCCCGGCTGGCCTGCTGCTGGTCGC
CTGCGCCCATCATGGCCGCGCCCTTGCTGGCATGGTGCAGGAACACGATAGAGCACCCGGTATCGGCGGC
GATGGCCTCCATGCGACCGATGACCTGGGCCATGGGGCCGCTGGCGTTTTCTTCCTCGATGTGGAACCGG
CGCAGCGTGTCCAGCACCATCAGGCGGCGGCCCTCGGCGGCGCGCTTGAGGCCGTCGAACCACTCCGGGG
CCATGATGTTGGGCAGGCTGCCGATCAGCGGCTGGATCAGCAGGCCGTCAGCCACGGCTTGCCGTTCCTC
GGCGCTGAGGTGCGCCCCAAGGGCGTGCAGGCGGTGATGAATGGCGGTGGGCGGGTCTTCGGCGGGCAGG
TAGATCACCGGGCCGGTGGGCAGTTCGCCCACCTCCAGCAGATCCGGCCCGCCTGCAATCTGTGCGGCCA
GTTGCAGGGCCAGCATGGATTTACCGGCACCACCGGGCGACACCAGCGCCCCGACCGTACCGGCCACCAT
GTTGGGCAAAACGTAGTCCAGCGGTGGCGGCGCTGCTGCGAACGCCTCCAGAATATTGATAGGCTTATGG
GTAGCCATTGATTGCCTCCTTTGCAGGCAGTTGGTGGTTAGGCGCTGGCGGGGTCACTACCCCCGCCCTG
CGCCGCTCTGAGTTCTTCCAGGCACTCGCGCAGCGCCTCGTATTCGTCGTCGGTCAGCCAGAACTTGCGC
TGACGCATCCCTTTGGCCTTCATGCGCTCGGCATATCGCGCTTGGCGTACAGCGTCAGGGCTGGCCAGCA
GGTCGCCGGTCTGCTTGTCCTTTTGGTCTTTCATATCAGTCACCGAGAAACTTGCCGGGGCCGAAAGGCT
TGTCTTCGCGGAACAAGGACAAGGTGCAGCCGTCAAGGTTAAGGCTGGCCATATCAGCGACTGAAAAGCG
GCCAGCCTCGGCCTTGTTTGACGTATAACCAAAGCCACCGGGCAACCAATAGCCCTTGTCACTTTTGATC
AGGTAGACCGACCCTGAAGCGCTTTTTTCGTATTCCATAAAACCCCCTTCTGTGCGTGAGTACTCATAGT
ATAACAGGCGTGAGTACCAACGCAAGCACTACATGCTGAAATCTGGCCCGCCCCTGTCCATGCCTCGCTG
GCGGGGTGCCGGTGCCCGTGCCAGCTCGGCCCGCGCAAGCTGGACGCTGGGCAGACCCATGACCTTGCTG
ACGGTGCGCTCGATGTAATCCGCTTCGTGGCCGGGCTTGCGCTCTGCCAGCGCTGGGCTGGCCTCGGCCA
TGGCCTTGCCGATTTCCTCGGCACTGCGGCCCCGGCTGGCCAGCTTCTGCGCGGCGATAAAGTCGCACTT
GCTGAGGTCATGACCGAAGCGCTTGACCAGCCCGGCCATCTCGCTGCGGTACTCGTCCAGCGCCGTGCGC
CGGTGGCGGCTAAGCTGCCGCTCGGGCAGTTCGAGGCTGGCCAGCCTGCGGGCCTTCTCCTGCTGCCGCT
GGGCCTGCTCGATCTGCTGGCCAGCCTGCTGCACCAGCGCCGGGCCAGCGGTGGCGGTCTTGCCCTTGGA
TTCACGCAGCAGCACCCACGGCTGATAACCGGCGCGGGTGGTGTGCTTGTCCTTGCGGTTGGTGAAGCCC
GCCAAGCGGCCATAGTGGCGGCTGTCGGCGCTGGCCGGGTCGGCGTCGTACTCGCTGGCCAGCGTCCGGG
CAATCTGCCCCCGAAGTTCACCGCCTGCGGCGTCGGCCACCTTGACCCATGCCTGATAGTTCTTCGGGCT
GGTTTCCACTACCAGGGCAGGCTCCCGGCCCTCGGCTTTCATGTCATCCAGGTCAAACTCGCTGAGGTCG
TCCACCAGCACCAGACCATGCCGCTCCTGCTCGGCGGGCCTGATATACACGTCATTGCCCTGGGCATTCA
TCCGCTTGAGCCATGGCGTGTTCTGGAGCACTTCGGCGGCTGACCATTCCCGGTTCATCATCTGGCCGGT
GGGTGCGTCCCTGACGCCGATATCGAAGCGCTCACAGCCCATGGCCTTGAGCTGTCGGCCTATGGCCTGC
AAAGTCCTGTCGTTCTTCATCGGGCCACCAAGCGCAGCCAGATCGAGCCGTCCTCGGTTGTCAGTGGCGT
CAGGTCGAGCAAGAGCAACGATGCGATCAGCAGCACCACCGTAGGCATCATGGAAGCCAGCATCACGGTT
AGCCATAGCTTCCAGTGCCACCCCCGCGACGCGCTCCGGGCGCTCTGCGCGGCGCTGCTCACCTCGGCGG
CTACCTCCCGCAACTCTTTGGCCAGCTCCACCCATGCCGCCCCTGTCTGGCGCTGGGCTTTCAGCCACTC
CGCCGCCTGCGCCTCGCTGGCCTGCTTGGTCTGGCTCATGACCTGCCGGGCTTCGTCGGCCAGTGTCGCC
ATGCTCTGGGCCAGCGGTTCGATCTGCTCCGCTAACTCGTTGATGCCTCTGGATTTCTTCACTCTGTCGA
TTGCGTTCATGGTCTATTGCCTCCCGGTATTCCTGTAAGTCGATGATCTGGGCGTTGGCGGTGTCGATGT
TCAGGGCCACGTCTGCCCGGTCGGTGCGGATGCCCCGGCCTTCCATCTCCACCACGTTCGGCCCCAGGTG
AACACCGGGCAGGCGCTCGATGCCCTGCGCCTCAAGTGTTCTGTGGTCAATGCGGGCGTCGTGGCCAGCC
CGCTCTAATGCCCGGTTGGCATGGTCGGCCCATGCCTCGCGGGTCTGCTCAAGCCATGCCTTGGGCTTGA
GCGCTTCGGTCTTCTGTGCCCCGCCCTTCTCCGGGGTCTTGCCGTTGTACCGCTTGAACCACTGAGCGGC
GGGCCGCTCGATGCCGTCATTGATCCGCTCGGAGATCATCAGGTGGCAGTGCGGGTTCTCGCCGCCACCG
GCATGGATGGCCAGCGTATACGGCAGGCGCTCGGCACCGGTCAGGTGCTGGGCGAACTCGGACGCCAGCG
CCTTCTGCTGGTCGAGGGTCAGCTCGACCGGCAGGGCAAATTCGACCTCCTTGAACAGCCGCCCATTGGC
GCGTTCATACAGGTCGGCAGCATCCCAGTAGTCGGCGGGCCGCTCGACGAACTCCGGCATGTGCCCGGAT
TCGGCGTGCAAGACTTCATCCATGTCGCGGGCATACTTGCCTTCGCGCTGGATGTAGTCGGCCTTGGCCC
TGGCCGATTGGCCGCCCGACCTGCTGCCGGTTTTCGCCGTAAGGTGATAAATCGCCATGCTGCCTCGCTG
TTGCTTTTGCTTTTCGGCTCCATGCAATGGCCCTCGGAGAGCGCACCGCCCGAAGGGTGGCCGTTAGGCC
AGTTTCTCGAAGAGAAACCGGTAAGTGCGCCCTCCCCTACAAAGTAGGGTCGGGATTGCCGCCGCTGTGC
CTCCATGATAGCCTACGAGACAGCACATTAACAATGGGGTGTCAAGATGGTTAAGGGGAGCAACAAGGCG
GCGGATCGGCTGGCCAAGCTCGAAGAACAACGAGCGCGAATCAATGCCGAAATTCAGCGGGAGCGGGCAA
GGGAACAGCAGCAAGAGCGCAAGAACGAAACAAGGCGCAAGGTGCTGGTGGGGGCCATGATTTTGGCCAA
GGTGAACAGCAGCGAGTGGCCGGAGGATCGGCTCATGGCGGCAATGGATGCGTACCTTGAACGCGACCAC
GACCGCGCCTTGTTCGGTCTGCCGCCACGCCAGAAGGATGAGCCGGGCTGAATGATCGACCGAGACAGGC
CCTGCGGGGCTGCACACGCGCCCCCACCCTTCGGGTAGGGGGAAAGGCCGCTAAAGCGGCTAAAAGCGCT
CCAGCGTATTTCTGCGGGGTTTGGTGTGGGGTTTAGCGGGCTTTGCCCGCCTTTCCCCCTGCCGCGCAGC
GGTGGGGCGGTGTGTAGCCTAGCGCAGCGAATAGACCAGCTATCCGGCCTCTGGCCGGGCATATTGGGCA
AGGGCAGCAGCGCCCCACAAGGGCGCTGATAACCGCGCCTAGTGGATTATTCTTAGATAATCATGGATGG
ATTTTTCCAACACCCCGCCAGCCCCCGCCCCTGCTGGGTTTGCAGGTTTGGGGGCGTGACAGTTATTGCA
GGGGTTCGTGACAGTTATTGCAGGGGGGCGTGACAGTTATTGCAGGGGTTCGTGACAGTTAGTACGGGAG
TGACGGGCACTGGCTGGCAATGTCTAGCAACGGCAGGCATTTCGGCTGAGGGTAAAAGAACTTTCCGCTA
AGCGATAGACTGTATGTAAACACAGTATTGCAAGGACGCGGAACATGCCTCATGTGGCGGCCAGGACGGC
CAGCCGGGATCGGGATACTGGTCGTTACCAGAGCCACCGACCCGAGCAAACCCTTCTCTATCAGATCGTT
GACGAGTATTACCCGGCATTCGCTGCGCTTATGGCAGAGCAGGGAAAGGAATTGCCGGGCTATGTGCAAC
GGGAATTTGAAGAATTTCTCCAATGCGGGCGGCTGGAGCATGGCTTTCTACGGGTTCGCTGCGAGTCTTG
CCACGCCGAGCACCTGGTCGCTTTCAGAAATCAATCTAAAGTATATATGAGTAAACTTGGTCTGACAGGC
CCCTTGAGACCAGTCCCTATCAGTGATAGAGATTGACATCCCTATCAGTGATAGAGATACTGAGCACGGA
TCTGAAAGAGGAGAAAGGATCTATGGCGAGTAGCGAAGACGTTATCAAAGAGTTCATGCGTTTCAAAGTT
CGTATGGAAGGTTCCGTTAACGGTCACGAGTTCGAAATCGAAGGTGAAGGTGAAGGTCGTCCGTACGAAG
GTACTCAGACCGCTAAACTGAAAGTTACCAAAGGTGGTCCGCTGCCGTTCGCTTGGGACATCCTGTCCCC
GCAGTTCCAGTACGGTTCCAAAGCTTACGTTAAACACCCGGCTGACATCCCGGACTACCTGAAACTGTCC
TTCCCGGAAGGTTTCAAATGGGAACGTGTTATGAACTTCGAAGACGGTGGTGTTGTTACCGTTACCCAGG
ACTCCTCCCTGCAAGACGGTGAGTTCATCTACAAAGTTAAACTGCGTGGTACTAACTTCCCGTCCGACGG
TCCGGTTATGCAGAAAAAAACCATGGGTTGGGAAGCTTCCACCGAACGTATGTACCCGGAAGACGGTGCT
CTGAAAGGTGAAATCAAAATGCGTCTGAAACTGAAAGACGGTGGTCACTACGACGCTGAAGTTAAAACCA
CCTACATGGCTAAAAAACCGGTTCAGCTGCCGGGTGCTTACAAAACCGACATCAAACTGGACATCACCTC
CCACAACGAAGACTACACCATCGTTGAACAGTACGAACGTGCTGAAGGTCGTCACTCCACCGGTGCTTAA
TAAGGATCTCCAGGCATCAAATAAAACGAAAGGCTCAGTCGAAAGACTGGGCCTTTCGTTTTATCTGTTG
TTTGTCGGTGAACGCTCTCTACTAGAGTCACACTGGCTCACCTTCGGGTGGGCCTTTCTGCGTTTATAAG
TCGGTCTCACCGAGCGGCCGCGTGTTACAACCAATTAACCAATTCTGA
