Features (pLannotate 1.2.2; 13 found; start..end, strand, type, name):
    116..169     +  promoter       PLtetO-1 promoter (fragment): modified phage lambda PL promoter with tet operator sites (Lutz and Bujard, 1997)
    195..869     +  CDS            mRFP1: mRFP1 is a basic (constitutively fluorescent) red fluorescent protein published in 2002, derived from Discosoma sp.. It is reported to be a somewhat slowly-maturing monomer with low acid sensitivity.
    890..961     +  terminator     rrnB T1 terminator: transcription terminator T1 from the E. coli rrnB gene
    977..1004    +  terminator     T7Te terminator: phage T7 early transcription terminator
   1061..1876    -  CDS            KanR: aminoglycoside phosphotransferase; aph(3')-Ia; confers resistance to kanamycin in bacteria or G418 (Geneticin®) in eukaryotes
   2051..2902    -  CDS            RSF1010 RepC (fragment): replication protein C of the broad-host-range plasmid RSF1010 (Scholz et al., 1989); repC
   2889..3728    -  CDS            RSF1010 RepA: replication protein A of the broad-host-range plasmid RSF1010 (Scholz et al., 1989); repA
   3720..3794    -  ncRNA          Plasmid R1162: Accession: RF00043 - R1162-like plasmid antisense RNA
   4239..5210    -  CDS            RSF1010 RepB: replication protein B of the broad-host-range plasmid RSF1010 (Scholz et al., 1989); repB
   5210..5620    -  CDS            mobB: MOBB2_ECOLX - Protein predicted: Swiss-Prot protein existence level 4. This protein is essential to promote the specific transfer of the plasmid in the presence of conjugative plasmids. From Escherichia coli.
   6449..6536    -  oriT           RSF1010 oriT: origin of transfer of the broad-host-range plasmid RSF1010 (Scholz et al., 1989)
   6567..6848    +  CDS            mobC: MOBC_ECOLX - Protein predicted: Swiss-Prot protein existence level 4. This protein is essential to promote the specific transfer of the plasmid in the presence of conjugative plasmids. From Escherichia coli.
   6878..7272    +  rep_origin     RSF1010 oriV: replication origin of the broad-host-range plasmid RSF1010; requires the RSF1010 RepA/B/C proteins for replication (Scholz et al., 1989)
>Addgene plasmid #110598 | pBTK402 | addgene full sequence | sequence record 218126 | Addgene NGS Result
CATGGCTTTCTACGGGTTCGCTGCGAGTCTTGCCACGCCGAGCACCTGGTCGCTTTCAGAAATCAATCTA
AAGTATATATGAGTAAACTTGGTCTGACAGGCCCCTTGAGACCAGTCCCTATCAGTGATAGAGATTGACA
TCCCTATCAGTGATAGAGATACTGAGCACGGATCTGAAAGAGGAGAAAGGATCTATGGCGAGTAGCGAAG
ACGTTATCAAAGAGTTCATGCGTTTCAAAGTTCGTATGGAAGGTTCCGTTAACGGTCACGAGTTCGAAAT
CGAAGGTGAAGGTGAAGGTCGTCCGTACGAAGGTACTCAGACCGCTAAACTGAAAGTTACCAAAGGTGGT
CCGCTGCCGTTCGCTTGGGACATCCTGTCCCCGCAGTTCCAGTACGGTTCCAAAGCTTACGTTAAACACC
CGGCTGACATCCCGGACTACCTGAAACTGTCCTTCCCGGAAGGTTTCAAATGGGAACGTGTTATGAACTT
CGAAGACGGTGGTGTTGTTACCGTTACCCAGGACTCCTCCCTGCAAGACGGTGAGTTCATCTACAAAGTT
AAACTGCGTGGTACTAACTTCCCGTCCGACGGTCCGGTTATGCAGAAAAAAACCATGGGTTGGGAAGCTT
CCACCGAACGTATGTACCCGGAAGACGGTGCTCTGAAAGGTGAAATCAAAATGCGTCTGAAACTGAAAGA
CGGTGGTCACTACGACGCTGAAGTTAAAACCACCTACATGGCTAAAAAACCGGTTCAGCTGCCGGGTGCT
TACAAAACCGACATCAAACTGGACATCACCTCCCACAACGAAGACTACACCATCGTTGAACAGTACGAAC
GTGCTGAAGGTCGTCACTCCACCGGTGCTTAATAAGGATCTCCAGGCATCAAATAAAACGAAAGGCTCAG
TCGAAAGACTGGGCCTTTCGTTTTATCTGTTGTTTGTCGGTGAACGCTCTCTACTAGAGTCACACTGGCT
CACCTTCGGGTGGGCCTTTCTGCGTTTATAAGTCGGTCTCACCGAGCGGCCGCGTGTTACAACCAATTAA
CCAATTCTGATTAGAAAAACTCATCGAGCATCAAATGAAACTGCAATTTATTCATATCAGGATTATCAAT
ACCATATTTTTGAAAAAGCCGTTTCTGTAATGAAGGAGAAAACTCACCGAGGCAGTTCCATAGGATGGCA
AGATCCTGGTATCGGTCTGCGATTCCGACTCGTCCAACATCAATACAACCTATTAATTTCCCCTCGTCAA
AAATAAGGTTATCAAGTGAGAAATCACCATGAGTGACGACTGAATCCGGTGAGAATGGCAAAAGCTTATG
CATTTCTTTCCAGACTTGTTCAACAGGCCAGCCATTACGCTCGTCATCAAAATCACTCGCATCAACCAAA
CCGTTATTCATTCGTGATTGCGCCTGAGCGAGGCGAAATACGCGATCGCTGTTAAAAGGACAATTACAAA
CAGGAATCGAATGCAACCGGCGCAGGAACACTGCCAGCGCATCAACAATATTTTCACCTGAATCAGGATA
TTCTTCTAATACCTGGAATGCTGTTTTCCCGGGGATCGCAGTGGTGAGTAACCATGCATCATCAGGAGTA
CGGATAAAATGCTTGATGGTCGGAAGAGGCATAAATTCCGTCAGCCAGTTTAGTCTGACCATCTCATCTG
TAACATCATTGGCAACGCTACCTTTGCCATGTTTCAGAAACAACTCTGGCGCATCGGGCTTCCCATACAA
TCGATAGATTGTCGCACCTGATTGCCCGACATTATCGCGAGCCCATTTATACCCATATAAATCAGCATCC
ATGTTGGAATTTAATCGCGGCCTGGAGCAAGACGTTTCCCGTTGAATATGGCTCATAACACCCCTTGTAT
TACTGTTTATGTAAGCAGACAGTTTTATTGTTCATGATGATATATTTTTATCTTGTGCAATGTAACATCA
GAGATTTTGAGACACAACGTGGCTTTGTTGAATAAATCGAACTTTTGCTGAGTTGAAGGATCAGTCATGA
CCAAAATCCCTTAACGTGAGTCAGCCTGCCGCCTTGGGCCGGGTGATGTCGTACTTGCCCGCCGCGAACT
CGGTTACCGTCCAGCCCAGCGCGACCAGCTCCGGCAACGCCTCGCGCACCCGCTGGCGGCGCTTGCGCAT
GGTCGAACCACTGGCCTCTGACGGCCAGACATAGCCGCACAAGGTATCTATGGAAGCCTTGCCGGTTTTG
CCGGGGTCGATCCAGCCACACAGCCGCTGGTGCAGCAGGCGGGCGGTTTCGCTGTCCAGCGCCCGCACCT
CGTCCATGCTGATGCGCACATGCTGGCCGCCACCCATGACGGCCTGCGCGATCAAGGGGTTCAGGGCCAC
GTACAGGCGCCCGTCCGCCTCGTCGCTGGCGTACTCCGACAGCAGCCGAAACCCCTGCCGCTTGCGGCCA
TTCTGGGCGATGATGGATACCTTCCAAAGGCGCTCGATGCAGTCCTGTATGTGCTTGAGCGCCCCACCAC
TATCGACCTCTGCCCCGATTTCCTTTGCCAGCGCCCGATAGCTACCTTTGACCACCATGGCATCAGCGGT
GACGGCCTCCCACTTGGGTTCCAGGAACAGCCGGAGCTGCCGTCCGCCTTCGGTCTTGGGTTCCGGGCCA
AGCACTAGGCCATTAGGCCCAGCCATGGCCACCAGCCCTTGCAGGATGCGCAGATCATCAGCGCCCAGCG
GCTCCGGGCCGCTGAACTCGATCCGCTTGCCGTCGCCGTAGTCATACGTCACGTCCAGCTTGCTGCGCTT
GCGCTCGCCCCGCTTGAGGGCACGGAACAGGCCGGGGGCCAGACAGTGCGCCGGGTCGTGCCGGACGTGG
CTGAGGCTGTGCTTGTTCTTAGGCTTCACCACGGGGCACCCCCTTGCTCTTGCGCTGCCTCTCCAGCACG
GCGGGCTTGAGCACCCCGCCGTCATGCCGCCTGAACCACCGATCAGCGAACGGTGCGCCATAGTTGGCCT
TGCTCACACCGAAGCGGACGAAGAACCGGCGCTGGTCGTCGTCCACACCCCATTCCTCGGCCTCGGCGCT
GGTCATGCTCGACAGGTAGGACTGCCAGCGGATGTTATCGACCAGTACCGAGCTGCCCCGGCTGGCCTGC
TGCTGGTCGCCTGCGCCCATCATGGCCGCGCCCTTGCTGGCATGGTGCAGGAACACGATAGAGCACCCGG
TATCGGCGGCGATGGCCTCCATGCGACCGATGACCTGGGCCATGGGGCCGCTGGCGTTTTCTTCCTCGAT
GTGGAACCGGCGCAGCGTGTCCAGCACCATCAGGCGGCGGCCCTCGGCGGCGCGCTTGAGGCCGTCGAAC
CACTCCGGGGCCATGATGTTGGGCAGGCTGCCGATCAGCGGCTGGATCAGCAGGCCGTCAGCCACGGCTT
GCCGTTCCTCGGCGCTGAGGTGCGCCCCAAGGGCGTGCAGGCGGTGATGAATGGCGGTGGGCGGGTCTTC
GGCGGGCAGGTAGATCACCGGGCCGGTGGGCAGTTCGCCCACCTCCAGCAGATCCGGCCCGCCTGCAATC
TGTGCGGCCAGTTGCAGGGCCAGCATGGATTTACCGGCACCACCGGGCGACACCAGCGCCCCGACCGTAC
CGGCCACCATGTTGGGCAAAACGTAGTCCAGCGGTGGCGGCGCTGCTGCGAACGCCTCCAGAATATTGAT
AGGCTTATGGGTAGCCATTGATTGCCTCCTTTGCAGGCAGTTGGTGGTTAGGCGCTGGCGGGGTCACTAC
CCCCGCCCTGCGCCGCTCTGAGTTCTTCCAGGCACTCGCGCAGCGCCTCGTATTCGTCGTCGGTCAGCCA
GAACTTGCGCTGACGCATCCCTTTGGCCTTCATGCGCTCGGCATATCGCGCTTGGCGTACAGCGTCAGGG
CTGGCCAGCAGGTCGCCGGTCTGCTTGTCCTTTTGGTCTTTCATATCAGTCACCGAGAAACTTGCCGGGG
CCGAAAGGCTTGTCTTCGCGGAACAAGGACAAGGTGCAGCCGTCAAGGTTAAGGCTGGCCATATCAGCGA
CTGAAAAGCGGCCAGCCTCGGCCTTGTTTGACGTATAACCAAAGCCACCGGGCAACCAATAGCCCTTGTC
ACTTTTGATCAGGTAGACCGACCCTGAAGCGCTTTTTTCGTATTCCATAAAACCCCCTTCTGTGCGTGAG
TACTCATAGTATAACAGGCGTGAGTACCAACGCAAGCACTACATGCTGAAATCTGGCCCGCCCCTGTCCA
TGCCTCGCTGGCGGGGTGCCGGTGCCCGTGCCAGCTCGGCCCGCGCAAGCTGGACGCTGGGCAGACCCAT
GACCTTGCTGACGGTGCGCTCGATGTAATCCGCTTCGTGGCCGGGCTTGCGCTCTGCCAGCGCTGGGCTG
GCCTCGGCCATGGCCTTGCCGATTTCCTCGGCACTGCGGCCCCGGCTGGCCAGCTTCTGCGCGGCGATAA
AGTCGCACTTGCTGAGGTCATCACCGAAGCGCTTGACCAGCCCGGCCATCTCGCTGCGGTACTCGTCCAG
CGCCGTGCGCCGGTGGCGGCTAAGCTGCCGCTCGGGCAGTTCGAGGCTGGCCAGCCTGCGGGCCTTCTCC
TGCTGCCGCTGGGCCTGCTCGATCTGCTGGCCAGCCTGCTGCACCAGCGCCGGGCCAGCGGTGGCGGTCT
TGCCCTTGGATTCACGCAGCAGCACCCACGGCTGATAACCGGCGCGGGTGGTGTGCTTGTCCTTGCGGTT
GGTGAAGCCCGCCAAGCGGCCATAGTGGCGGCTGTCGGCGCTGGCCGGGTCGGCGTCGTACTCGCTGGCC
AGCGTCCGGGCAATCTGCCCCCGAAGTTCACCGCCTGCGGCGTCGGCCACCTTGACCCATGCCTGATAGT
TCTTCGGGCTGGTTTCCACTACCAGGGCAGGCTCCCGGCCCTCGGCTTTCATGTCATCCAGGTCAAACTC
GCTGAGGTCGTCCACCAGCACCAGACCATGCCGCTCCTGCTCGGCGGGCCTGATATACACGTCATTGCCC
TGGGCATTCATCCGCTTGAGCCATGGCGTGTTCTGGAGCACTTCGGCGGCTGACCATTCCCGGTTCATCA
TCTGGCCGGTGGTGGCGTCCCTGACGCCGATATCGAAGCGCTCACAGCCCATGGCCTTGAGCTGTCGGCC
TATGGCCTGCAAAGTCCTGTCGTTCTTCATCGGGCCACCAAGCGCAGCCAGATCGAGCCGTCCTCGGTTG
TCAGTGGCGTCAGGTCGAGCAAGAGCAACGATGCGATCAGCAGCACCACCGTAGGCATCATGGAAGCCAG
CATCACGGTTAGCCATAGCTTCCAGTGCCACCCCCGCGACGCGCTCCGGGCGCTCTGCGCGGCGCTGCTC
ACCTCGGCGGCTACCTCCCGCAACTCTTTGGCCAGCTCCACCCATGCCGCCCCTGTCTGGCGCTGGGCTT
TCAGCCACTCCGCCGCCTGCGCCTCGCTGGCCTGCTGGGTCTGGCTCATGACCTGCCGGGCTTCGTCGGC
CAGTGTCGCCATGCTCTGGGCCAGCGGTTCGATCTGCTCCGCTAACTCGTTGATGCCTCTGGATTTCTTC
ACTCTGTCGATTGCGTTCATGGTCTATTGCCTCCCGGTATTCCTGTAAGTCGATGATCTGGGCGTTGGCG
GTGTCGATGTTCAGGGCCACGTCTGCCCGGTCGGTGCGGATGCCCCGGCCTTCCATCTCCACCACGTTCG
GCCCCAGGTGAACACCGGGCAGGCGCTCGATGCCCTGCGCCTCAAGTGTTCTGTGGTCAATGCGGGCGTC
GTGGCCAGCCCGCTCTAATGCCCGGTTGGCATGGTCGGCCCATGCCTCGCGGGTCTGCTCAAGCCATGCC
TTGGGCTTGAGCGCTTCGGTCTTCTGTGCCCCGCCCTTCTCCGGGGTCTTGCCGTTGTACCGCTTGAACC
ACTGAGCGGCGGGCCGCTCGATGCCGTCATTGATCCGCTCGGAGATCATCAGGTGGCAGTGCGGGTTCTC
GCCGCCACCGGCATGGATGGCCAGCGTATACGGCAGGCGCTCGGCACCGGTCAGGTGCTGGGCGAACTCG
GACGCCAGCGCCTTCTGCTGGTCGAGGGTCAGCTCGACCGGCAGGGCAAATTCGACCTCCTTGAACAGCC
GCCCATTGGCGCGTTCATACAGGTCGGCAGCATCCCAGTAGTCGGCGGGCCGCTCGACGAACTCCGGCAT
GTGCCCGGATTCGGCGTGCAAGACTTCATCCATGTCGCGGGCATACTTGCCTTCGCGCTGGATGTAGTCG
GCCTTGGCCCTGGCCGATTGGCCGCCCGACCTGCTGCCGGTTTTCGCCGTAAGGTGATAAATCGCCATGC
TGCCTCGCTGTTGCTTTTGCTTTTCGGCTCCATGCAATGGCCCTCGGAGAGCGCACCGCCCGAAGGGTGG
CCGTTAGGCCAGTTTCTCGAAGAGAAACCGGTAAGTGCGCCCTCCCCTACAAAGTAGGGTCGGGATTGCC
GCCGCTGTGCCTCCATGATAGCCTACGAGACAGCACATTAACAATGGGGTGTCAAGATGGTTAAGGGGAG
CAACAAGGCGGCGGATCGGCTGGCCAAGCTCGAAGAACAACGAGCGCGAATCAATGCCGAAATTCAGCGG
GTGCGGGCAAGGGAACAGCAGCAAGAGCGCAAGAACGAAACAAGGCGCAAGGTGCTGGTGGGGGCCATGA
TTTTGGCCAAGGTGAACAGCAGCGAGTGGCCGGAGGATCGGCTCATGGCGGCAATGGATGCGTACCTTGA
ACGCGACCACGACCGCGCCTTGTTCGGTCTGCCGCCACGCCAGAAGGATGAGCCGGGCTGAATGATCGAC
CGAGACAGGCCCTGCGGGGCTGCACACGCGCCCCCACCCTTCGGGTAGGGGGAAAGGCCGCTAAAGCGGC
TAAAAGCGCTCCAGCGTATTTCTGCGGGGTTTGGTGTGGGGTTTAGCGGGCTTTGCCCGCCTTTCCCCCT
GCCGCGCAGCGGTGGGGCGGTGTGTAGCCTAGCGCAGCGAATAGACCAGCTATCCGGCCTCTGGCCGGGC
ATATTGGGCAAGGGCAGCAGCGCCCCACAAGGGCGCTGATAACCGCGCCTAGTGGATTATTCTTAGATAA
TCATGGATGGATTTTTCCAACACCCCGCCAGCCCCCGCCCCTGCTGGGTTTGCAGGTTTGGGGGCGTGAC
AGTTATTGCAGGGGTTCGTGACAGTTATTGCAGGGGGGCGTGACAGTTATTGCAGGGGTTCGTGACAGTT
AGTACGGGAGTGACGGGCACTGGCTGGCAATGTCTAGCAACGGCAGGCATTTCGGCTGAGGGTAAAAGAA
CTTTCCGCTAAGCGATAGACTGTATGTAAACACAGTATTGCAAGGACGCGGAACATGCCTCATGTGGCGG
CCAGGACGGCCAGCCGGGATCGGGATACTGGTCGTTACCAGAGCCACCGACCCGAGCAAACCCTTCTCTA
TCAGATCGTTGACGAGTATTACCCGGCATTCGCTGCGCTTATGGCAGAGCAGGGAAAGGAATTGCCGGGC
TATGTGCAACGGGAATTTGAAGAATTTCTCCAATGCGGGCGGCTGGAG
